Addgene plasmid #159944: AAV-Synapsin-NLS-Dronpa-optoNES-WPRE
Purpose: optical regulation of nuclear export
Depositing lab: Michael Courtney. Depositing organization: Turku Bioscience Centre. Publication: Resonance energy transfer sensitises and monitors in situ switching of LOV2-based optogenetic actuators. Li LL, Klein FM, Li Greci L, Popinigis A, Freudenberg F, Courtney MJ. Nat Commun. 2020 Oct 9;11(1):5107. doi: 10.1038/s41467-020-18816-8. PubMed 33037199.
Backbone
  Vector backbone: AAV
  Backbone size w/o insert (bp): 4543
  Modifications to backbone: Constructs are multipart, modular and generated iteratively.
  Vector type: Mammalian Expression, AAV
Growth in bacteria
  Bacterial resistance: Ampicillin, 100 μg/mL
  Growth temperature: 37°C
  Growth strain: NEB Stable
  Copy number: High Copy
Gene/Insert
  Gene/Insert name: NLS-Dronpa-optoNES
  Species: Synthetic
  Insert size (bp): 1250
  Mutation: synthetic
  Promoter: hSyn1
  Cloning method: Restriction Enzyme; 5′ cloning site multiple; modular (not destroyed); 3′ cloning site multiple; modular (unknown if destroyed)
  Sequencing primers: 5′ 3'Syn-fwd; 3′ WPRE-
Resource information
  A portion of this plasmid was derived from a plasmid made by: "Dronpa" obtained by PCR from a plasmid from Stefan Jakobs (Max Planck Institute for Biophysical Chemistry, 1035 Göttingen).
Terms and licenses: Academic/Nonprofit Terms; Industry Terms: Not Available to Industry
Depositor comments: Constructs are multipart, modular and generated iteratively.
How to cite: AAV-Synapsin-NLS-Dronpa-optoNES-WPRE was a gift from Michael Courtney (Addgene plasmid # 159944 ; http://n2t.net/addgene:159944 ; RRID:Addgene_159944)
