[The description below was written by a language model from this plasmid's Addgene catalogue record and pLannotate feature annotations shown in this document.]
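Description:
AAV-Synapsin-NLS-Dronpa-optoNES-WPRE is an adeno-associated virus transfer plasmid for neuron-specific mammalian expression of a light-controlled nuclear export probe. The sequenced record is about 5.8 kb, and the plasmid is maintained in bacteria through a high-copy ColE1/pUC-type origin with ampicillin selection (AmpR under its own bla promoter). An f1 phage origin is also present in the backbone. The expression cassette is flanked by AAV2 inverted terminal repeats, which allow the intervening DNA to be packaged into recombinant AAV particles. The automated annotation finds one full-length ITR downstream of the cassette but only two short ITR fragments upstream, so the left repeat was not fully recognised or resolved in that sequence.

Between the ITRs, the human synapsin I (hSyn1) promoter drives a roughly 1.25 kb synthetic fusion, NLS-Dronpa-optoNES. A nuclear localisation signal is named in the construct but not separately annotated. It is followed by Dronpa, a photoswitchable green fluorescent protein, and then the optoNES module. The annotation tool labels part of this module as miniSOG. That match probably reflects homology to a LOV2 photosensory domain, since miniSOG is itself LOV2-derived and the associated publication concerns LOV2-based actuators. In such designs, light unmasks a nuclear export signal, shifting the protein from nucleus to cytoplasm against the constitutive NLS. A WPRE and the human growth hormone polyadenylation signal follow, enhancing transcript stability and expression. The stated purpose is optical regulation of nuclear export. The associated publication's title suggests that Dronpa also acts as a resonance energy transfer partner that sensitises and reports LOV2 switching in situ.
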