Features (pLannotate 1.2.2; 17 found; start..end, strand, type, name):
     12..39      +  repeat_region  AAV2 ITR (fragment): inverted terminal repeat of adeno-associated virus serotype 2 inverted
     68..95      +  repeat_region  AAV2 ITR (fragment): inverted terminal repeat of adeno-associated virus serotype 2 inverted
    175..622     +  promoter       hSyn promoter: human synapsin I promoter; confers neuron-specific expression (Kügler et al., 2003)
    694..1365    +  CDS            Dronpa: Dronpa is a photoswitchable green fluorescent protein published in 2004, derived from Echinophyllia sp. SC22.
   1375..1409    +  misc_feature   MCS (fragment): multiple cloning site
   1432..1749    +  CDS            miniSOG: miniSOG is a basic (constitutively fluorescent) cyan fluorescent protein published in 2011, derived from Arabidopsis thaliana. It requires the cofactor flavin for fluorescence.
   1886..2474    +  misc_feature   WPRE: woodchuck hepatitis virus posttranscriptional regulatory element
   2482..2500    +  misc_feature   MCS (fragment): multiple cloning site
   2504..2980    +  polyA_signal   hGH poly(A) signal: human growth hormone polyadenylation signal
   3020..3160    +  repeat_region  AAV2 ITR: inverted terminal repeat of adeno-associated virus serotype 2 inverted
   3165..3216    -  misc_feature   bom (fragment): basis of mobility region from pBR322
   3235..3690    +  rep_origin     f1 ori (sequence partly withheld): f1 bacteriophage origin of replication; arrow indicates direction of (+) strand synthesis
   3691..3740    -  misc_feature   bom (fragment): basis of mobility region from pBR322
   3842..3877    -  CDS            rop (fragment): Rop protein, which maintains plasmids at low copy number; rop
   3972..4076    +  promoter       AmpR promoter: bla
   4077..4937    +  CDS            AmpR: β-lactamase; bla; confers resistance to ampicillin, carbenicillin, and related antibiotics
   5108..5696    +  rep_origin     ori: high-copy-number ColE1/pMB1/pBR322/pUC origin of replication
>Addgene plasmid #159944 | AAV-Synapsin-NLS-Dronpa-optoNES-WPRE | addgene full sequence | sequence record 315026 | Addgene NGS Result
CCTGCAGGCAGCTGCGCGCTCGCTCGCTCACTGAGGCCGCCCGGGCGTCGGGCGACCTTTGGTCGCCCGG
CCTCAGTGAGCGAGCGAGCGCGCAGAGAGGGAGTGGCCAACTCCATCACTAGGGGTTCCTGCGGCCGCAC
GCGTGTGTCTAGACTGCAGAGGGCCCTGCGTATGAGTGCAAGTGGGTTTTAGGACCAGGATGAGGCGGGG
TGGGGGTGCCTACCTGACGACCGACCCCGACCCACTGGACAAGCACCCAACCCCCATTCCCCAAATTGCG
CATCCCCTATCAGAGAGGGGGAGGGGAAACAGGATGCGGCGAGGCGCGTGCGCACTGCCAGCTTCAGCAC
CGCGGACAGTGCCTTCGCCCCCGCCTGGCGGCGCGCGCCACCGCCGCCTCAGCACTGAAGGCGCGCTGAC
GTCACTCGCCGGTCCCCCGCAAACTCCCCTTCCCGGCCACCTTGGTCGCGTCCGCGCCGCCGCCGGCCCA
GCCGGACCGCACCACGCGAGGCGCGAGATAGGGGGGCACGGGCGCGACCATCTGCGCTGCGGCGCCGGCG
ACTCAGCGCTGCCTCAGTCTGCGGTGGGCAGCGGAGGAGTCGTGTCGTGCCTGAGAGCGCAGTCGAGAAG
GTACAGCTAGCCGCCACCATGGCCGCAGCAAAGCGCGTGAAGCTGGACCTACCGGTCGCCACCATGAGTG
TGATTAAACCAGACATGAAGATCAAGCTGCGTATGGAAGGCGCTGTAAATGGACACCCGTTCGCGATTGA
AGGAGTTGGCCTTGGGAAGCCTTTCGAGGGAAAACAGAGTATGGACCTTAAAGTCAAAGAAGGCGGACCT
CTGCCTTTCGCCTATGACATCTTGACAACTGTGTTCTGTTACGGCAACAGGGTATTCGCCAAATACCCAG
AAAATATAGTAGACTATTTCAAGCAGTCGTTTCCTGAGGGCTACTCTTGGGAACGAAGCATGAATTACGA
AGACGGGGGCATTTGTAACGCGACAAACGACATAACCCTGGATGGTGACTGTTATATCTATGAAATTCGA
TTTGATGGTGTGAACTTTCCTGCCAATGGTCCAGTTATGCAGAAGAGGACTGTGAAATGGGAGCCATCCA
CTGAGAAATTGTATGTGCGTGATGGAGTGCTGAAGGGTGATGTTAACATGGCTCTGTCGCTTGAAGGAGG
TGGCCATTACCGATGTGACTTCAAAACTACTTATAAAGCTAAGAAGGTTGTCCAGTTGCCAGACTATCAC
TTTGTGGACCACCACATTGAGATTAAAAGCCACGACAAAGATTACAGTAATGTTAATCTGCATGAGCATG
CCGAAGCGCATTCTGAGCTGCCGAGGCAGGCCAAGCTGTACAAGTCCGGACTCAGATCTCGAGCTCAAGC
TTCGAATTCACTGGCAACAACACTGGAGAGAATCGAGAAAAACTTCGTCATCACCGACCCTAGACTGCCC
GATAATCCTATCATCTTCGCCTCCGACTCATTTCTCCAGCTCACTGAGTACTCTCGGGAGGAAATTCTGG
GCCGGAATTGCCGGTTCCTCCAGGGACCTGAAACCGATAGAGCCACTGTCCGAAAAATCCGGGATGCCAT
CGACAATCAGACTGAGGTGACCGTCCAGCTCATCAATTACACCAAATCTGGCAAAAAATTCTGGAACCTG
TTCCACCTCCAGCCTATGAGAGATCAGAAGGGCGACGTCCAGTACTTTATTGGCGTCCAGCTGGATGGAA
CTGAACATGTGAGGGACGCTGCAGAACGAGAGGGCGTGATGCTCATCAAAAAAACCGCCGAAAACATCGA
TGAGCTGCTGAAGGAGCTGGCCGACCTGAACCTGGACTAGGGATCCGCGGCCGCTAGATAACTGAAATCA
ACCTCTGGATTACAAAATTTGTGAAAGATTGACTGGTATTCTTAACTATGTTGCTCCTTTTACGCTATGT
GGATACGCTGCTTTAATGCCTTTGTATCATGCTATTGCTTCCCGTATGGCCTTCATTTTCTCCTCCTTGT
ATAAATCCTGGTTGCTGTCTCTTTATGAGGAGTTGTGGCCCGTTGTCAGGCAACGTGGCGTGGTGTGCAC
TGTGTTTGCTGACGCAACCCCCACTGGTTGGGGCATTGCCACCACCTGTCAGCTCCTTTCCGGGACTTTC
GCTTTCCCCCTCCCTATTGCCACGGCGGAACTCATCGCCGCCTGCCTTGCCCGCTGCTGGACAGGGGCTC
GGCTGTTGGGCACTGACAATTCCGTGGTGTTGTCGGGGAAATCATCGTCCTTTCCTTGGCTGCTCGCCTA
TGTTGCCACCTGGATTCTGCGCGGGACGTCCTTCTGCTACGTCCCTTCGGCCCTCAATCCAGCGGACCTT
CCTTCCCGCGGCCTGCTGCCGGCTCTGCGGCCTCTTCCGCGTCTTCGCCTTCGCCCTCAGACGAGTCGGA
TCTCCCTTTGGGCCGCCTCCCCGCATCGATTGTACCGCGGGCCCGGGATCTACGGGTGGCATCCCTGTGA
CCCCTCCCCAGTGCCTCTCCTGGCCCTGGAAGTTGCCACTCCAGTGCCCACCAGCCTTGTCCTAATAAAA
TTAAGTTGCATCATTTTGTCTGACTAGGTGTCCTTCTATAATATTATGGGGTGGAGGGGGGTGGTATGGA
GCAAGGGGCAAGTTGGGAAGACAACCTGTAGGGCCTGCGGGGTCTATTGGGAACCAAGCTGGAGTGCAGT
GGCACAATCTTGGCTCACTGCAATCTCCGCCTCCTGGGTTCAAGCGATTCTCCTGCCTCAGCCTCCCGAG
TTGTTGGGATTCCAGGCATGCATGACCAGGCTCAGCTAATTTTTGTTTTTTTGGTAGAGACGGGGTTTCA
CCATATTGGCCAGGCTGGTCTCCAACTCCTAATCTCAGGTGATCTACCCACCTTGGCCTCCCAAATTGCT
GGGATTACAGGCGTGAACCACTGCTCCCTTCCCTGTCCTTCTGATTTTGTAGGTAACCACGTGCGGACCG
AGCGGCCGCAGGAACCCCTAGTGATGGAGTTGGCCACTCCCTCTCTGCGCGCTCGCTCGCTCACTGAGGC
CGGGCGACCAAAGGTCGCCCGACGCCCGGGCTTTGCCCGGGCGGCCTCAGTGAGCGAGCGAGCGCGCAGC
TGCCTGCAGGGGCGCCTGATGCGGTATTTTCTCCTTACGCATCTGTGCGGTATTTCACACCGCATA
[95 nt withheld, positions 3217-3311]
T
[46 nt withheld, positions 3313-3358]
C
[141 nt withheld, positions 3360-3500]
CCTTTGACGTTGGAGTCCACGTTCTTT
[37 nt withheld, positions 3528-3564]
ACTCTATCTCGGGCTATTCTTTTGATTTATAAGGGATTTTGCCGATTTCGGTCTATTGGTTAAAAAATGA
GCTGATTTAACAAAAATTTAACGCGAATTTTAACAAAATATTAACGTTTACAATTTTATGGTGCACTCTC
AGTACAATCTGCTCTGATGCCGCATAGTTAAGCCAGCCCCGACACCCGCCAACACCCGCTGACGCGCCCT
GACGGGCTTGTCTGCTCCCGGCATCCGCTTACAGACAAGCTGTGACCGTCTCCGGGAGCTGCATGTGTCA
GAGGTTTTCACCGTCATCACCGAAACGCGCGAGACGAAAGGGCCTCGTGATACGCCTATTTTTATAGGTT
AATGTCATGATAATAATGGTTTCTTAGACGTCAGGTGGCACTTTTCGGGGAAATGTGCGCGGAACCCCTA
TTTGTTTATTTTTCTAAATACATTCAAATATGTATCCGCTCATGAGACAATAACCCTGATAAATGCTTCA
ATAATATTGAAAAAGGAAGAGTATGAGTATTCAACATTTCCGTGTCGCCCTTATTCCCTTTTTTGCGGCA
TTTTGCCTTCCTGTTTTTGCTCACCCAGAAACGCTGGTGAAAGTAAAAGATGCTGAAGATCAGTTGGGTG
CACGAGTGGGTTACATCGAACTGGATCTCAACAGCGGTAAGATCCTTGAGAGTTTTCGCCCCGAAGAACG
TTTTCCAATGATGAGCACTTTTAAAGTTCTGCTATGTGGCGCGGTATTATCCCGTATTGACGCCGGGCAA
GAGCAACTCGGTCGCCGCATACACTATTCTCAGAATGACTTGGTTGAGTACTCACCAGTCACAGAAAAGC
ATCTTACGGATGGCATGACAGTAAGAGAATTATGCAGTGCTGCCATAACCATGAGTGATAACACTGCGGC
CAACTTACTTCTGACAACGATCGGAGGACCGAAGGAGCTAACCGCTTTTTTGCACAACATGGGGGATCAT
GTAACTCGCCTTGATCGTTGGGAACCGGAGCTGAATGAAGCCATACCAAACGACGAGCGTGACACCACGA
TGCCTGTAGCAATGGCAACAACGTTGCGCAAACTATTAACTGGCGAACTACTTACTCTAGCTTCCCGGCA
ACAATTAATAGACTGGATGGAGGCGGATAAAGTTGCAGGACCACTTCTGCGCTCGGCCCTTCCGGCTGGC
TGGTTTATTGCTGATAAATCTGGAGCCGGTGAGCGTGGGTCTCGCGGTATCATTGCAGCACTGGGGCCAG
ATGGTAAGCCCTCCCGTATCGTAGTTATCTACACGACGGGGAGTCAGGCAACTATGGATGAACGAAATAG
ACAGATCGCTGAGATAGGTGCCTCACTGATTAAGCATTGGTAACTGTCAGACCAAGTTTACTCATATATA
CTTTAGATTGATTTAAAACTTCATTTTTAATTTAAAAGGATCTAGGTGAAGATCCTTTTTGATAATCTCA
TGACCAAAATCCCTTAACGTGAGTTTTCGTTCCACTGAGCGTCAGACCCCGTAGAAAAGATCAAAGGATC
TTCTTGAGATCCTTTTTTTCTGCGCGTAATCTGCTGCTTGCAAACAAAAAAACCACCGCTACCAGCGGTG
GTTTGTTTGCCGGATCAAGAGCTACCAACTCTTTTTCCGAAGGTAACTGGCTTCAGCAGAGCGCAGATAC
CAAATACTGTTCTTCTAGTGTAGCCGTAGTTAGGCCACCACTTCAAGAACTCTGTAGCACCGCCTACATA
CCTCGCTCTGCTAATCCTGTTACCAGTGGCTGCTGCCAGTGGCGATAAGTCGTGTCTTACCGGGTTGGAC
TCAAGACGATAGTTACCGGATAAGGCGCAGCGGTCGGGCTGAACGGGGGGTTCGTGCACACAGCCCAGCT
TGGAGCGAACGACCTACACCGAACTGAGATACCTACAGCGTGAGCTATGAGAAAGCGCCACGCTTCCCGA
AGGGAGAAAGGCGGACAGGTATCCGGTAAGCGGCAGGGTCGGAACAGGAGAGCGCACGAGGGAGCTTCCA
GGGGGAAACGCCTGGTATCTTTATAGTCCTGTCGGGTTTCGCCACCTCTGACTTGAGCGTCGATTTTTGT
GATGCTCGTCAGGGGGGCGGAGCCTATGGAAAAACGCCAGCAACGCGGCCTTTTTACGGTTCCTGGCCTT
TTGCTGGCCTTTTGCTCACATGT
